Addgene plasmid #27697: Dyn1-pmCherryN1
Depositing lab: Christien Merrifield. Publication: A high precision survey of the molecular dynamics of Mammalian clathrin-mediated endocytosis. Taylor MJ, Perrais D, Merrifield CJ. PLoS Biol. 2011 Mar . 9(3):e1000604. 10.1371/journal.pbio.1000604 PubMed 21445324.
Backbone
  Vector backbone: pmCherry-N1
  Backbone manufacturer: Clontech
  Backbone size w/o insert (bp): 4722
  Vector type: Mammalian Expression
  Selectable markers: Neomycin (select with G418)
Growth in bacteria
  Bacterial resistance: Kanamycin, 50 μg/mL
  Growth temperature: 37°C
  Growth strain: DH5alpha
  Copy number: Unknown
Gene/Insert
  Gene/Insert name: Dynamin 1
  Species: M. musculus (mouse)
  Insert size (bp): 2600
  Entrez Gene: Dnm1 (a.k.a. Dnm, Ftfl, mKIAA4093)
  Tag / fusion protein: mCherry (C terminal on insert)
  Cloning method: Restriction Enzyme; 5′ cloning site EcoRI (not destroyed); 3′ cloning site XmaI (not destroyed)
  Sequencing primers: 5′ CMV-F; 3′ mCherry-R 5'-TTGGTCACCTTCAGCTTGG
Terms and licenses: Academic/Nonprofit Terms; Industry Terms: Not Available to Industry
Depositor comments: Cloned from IMAGE clone: 4506865 (MGC:25354).
How to cite: Dyn1-pmCherryN1 was a gift from Christien Merrifield (Addgene plasmid # 27697 ; http://n2t.net/addgene:27697 ; RRID:Addgene_27697)
