[The description below was written by a language model from this plasmid's Addgene catalogue record.]
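Description:
Dyn1-pmCherryN1 is a mammalian expression plasmid built on the Clontech pmCherry-N1 backbone (about 4.7 kb without insert). It carries a roughly 2.6 kb insert encoding mouse dynamin 1 (Dnm1). The coding sequence was derived from an IMAGE/MGC cDNA clone and inserted between the EcoRI and XmaI sites of the multiple cloning site, both of which remain intact. In the N1 configuration the insert sits upstream of the fluorescent protein, so dynamin 1 is expressed with the red fluorescent protein mCherry fused to its C terminus. The record does not explicitly name the promoter. However, a CMV forward primer is listed for sequencing, which is consistent with the CMV immediate-early promoter normally found in this vector family. No feature table is provided, so the origin of replication and polyadenylation signals are not documented here, and copy number is recorded as unknown.

The plasmid is propagated in E. coli under kanamycin selection. It also carries a neomycin resistance marker, allowing G418 selection of stably transfected mammalian cells. In this type of backbone a single resistance cassette typically provides both functions.

Dynamin 1 is a large GTPase that assembles at the necks of budding vesicles and drives membrane scission. The mCherry fusion therefore serves as a live-cell imaging reporter for dynamin recruitment. The associated publication is a survey of the molecular dynamics of mammalian clathrin-mediated endocytosis. This indicates that the construct was used to follow by fluorescence microscopy when and where dynamin 1 arrives at endocytic sites, typically alongside other fluorescently tagged endocytic proteins.
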