>Addgene plasmid #27697 | Dyn1-pmCherryN1 | addgene partial sequence | sequence record 34033 | 27697 with mCherry-R
TCGCCCTCGCCCTCGATCTCGAACTCGTGGCCGTTCACGGAGCCCTCCATGTGCACCTTGAAGCGCATGA
ACTCCTTGATGATGGCCATGTTATCCTCCTCGCCCTTGCTCACCATGGTGGCGACCGGTGGATCCCGGGT
ACTACTTCCACTACCAGTTGATCCTGTACCATGTCCGGGGTCACTGATAGTGATTCTGGGGACCCCAGGC
GGGGCGCGGTTGGGGCGCGAGGGCACCTGGGGAGGGGGGCCAAAGGGGTCAGGGGAAGCCCCCGGCCTGG
AGGGCACGGGGGGCGCCCCCCCCAGGGCGGATCCAGCAGGCGGAGGCCCAGGAGCAGGGCCCCGCGATCC
GGGCCGGGCTGGGGGCACGGCGGGGGCTCGGCGCTGCGGCGTGGGGCTGGACGTGGGCGATCTGCGTCCG
GCCGGTACGCTCTGCACCTGCAGCCAGGAGTCGTCCACGGGCGGGGGCATGGGCGTGCTGACGGTGGTCG
TGTTGATGTCGCCGATAATACTGAGCGCCTCCTTCAGTGCGTGGTACATGCGCAGCATCTCGTCGCGCCG
CTGAGCCTGCTCGGCCGATTCTTCCATCAGTGTGTTCTGGTCCCCGCAAGAGTACAGGTTGACCAGCAGC
TCAGAGAAGATAAACTCCTTGGTGTTGTTGATCATGAGGTGCATGATGGTCTTGGGCATGAGGTCCCGCA
CAGTCTTGTTGACAATGGCCATGTACGAGTCTACCAGGTTCCGGATGGTCTCCACCTGGCGCTCCAGCTG
AGGGTCCATCGAGTGCATGAAGCTGTCAGAGCCGTTCTCCTCGGTCTCACTGGCTTTCTCTTTGTCCCCA
ACACGCTCAGGGTACACGCCAGCCCTC
